>Addgene plasmid #144036 | TFORF2538 | addgene full sequence | sequence record 400532 | Addgene NGS Result
TTAATGTAGTCTTATGCAATACTCTTGTAGTCTTGCAACATGGTAACGATGAGTTAGCAACATGCCTTAC
AAGGAGAGAAAAAGCACCGTGCATGCCGATTGGTGGAAGTAAGGTGGTACGATCGTGCCTTATTAGGAAG
GCAACAGACGGGTCTGACATGGATTGGACGAACCACTGAATTGCCGCATTGCAGAGATATTGTATTTAAG
TGCCTAGCTCGATACATAAACGGGTCTCTCTGGTTAGACCAGATCTGAGCCTGGGAGCTCTCTGGCTAAC
TAGGGAACCCACTGCTTAAGCCTCAATAAAGCTTGCCTTGAGTGCTTCAAGTAGTGTGTGCCCGTCTGTT
GTGTGACTCTGGTAACTAGAGATCCCTCAGACCCTTTTAGTCAGTGTGGAAAATCTCTAGCAGTGGCGCC
CGAACAGGGACTTGAAAGCGAAAGGGAAACCAGAGGAGCTCTCTCGACGCAGGACTCGGCTTGCTGAAGC
GCGCACGGCAAGAGGCGAGGGGCGGCGACTGGTGAGTACGCCAAAAATTTTGACTAGCGGAGGCTAGAAG
GAGAGAGATGGGTGCGAGAGCGTCAGTATTAAGCGGGGGAGAATTAGATCGCGATGGGAAAAAATTCGGT
TAAGGCCAGGGGGAAAGAAAAAATATAAATTAAAACATATAGTATGGGCAAGCAGGGAGCTAGAACGATT
CGCAGTTAATCCTGGCCTGTTAGAAACATCAGAAGGCTGTAGACAAATACTGGGACAGCTACAACCATCC
CTTCAGACAGGATCAGAAGAACTTAGATCATTATATAATACAGTAGCAACCCTCTATTGTGTGCATCAAA
GGATAGAGATAAAAGACACCAAGGAAGCTTTAGACAAGATAGAGGAAGAGCAAAACAAAAGTAAGACCAC
CGCACAGCAAGCGGCCGCTGATCTTCAGACCTGGAGGAGGAGATATGAGGGACAATTGGAGAAGTGAATT
ATATAAATATAAAGTAGTAAAAATTGAACCATTAGGAGTAGCACCCACCAAGGCAAAGAGAAGAGTGGTG
CAGAGAGAAAAAAGAGCAGTGGGAATAGGAGCTTTGTTCCTTGGGTTCTTGGGAGCAGCAGGAAGCACTA
TGGGCGCAGCGTCAATGACGCTGACGGTACAGGCCAGACAATTATTGTCTGGTATAGTGCAGCAGCAGAA
CAATTTGCTGAGGGCTATTGAGGCGCAACAGCATCTGTTGCAACTCACAGTCTGGGGCATCAAGCAGCTC
CAGGCAAGAATCCTGGCTGTGGAAAGATACCTAAAGGATCAACAGCTCCTGGGGATTTGGGGTTGCTCTG
GAAAACTCATTTGCACCACTGCTGTGCCTTGGAATGCTAGTTGGAGTAATAAATCTCTGGAACAGATTTG
GAATCACACGACCTGGATGGAGTGGGACAGAGAAATTAACAATTACACAAGCTTAATACACTCCTTAATT
GAAGAATCGCAAAACCAGCAAGAAAAGAATGAACAAGAATTATTGGAATTAGATAAATGGGCAAGTTTGT
GGAATTGGTTTAACATAACAAATTGGCTGTGGTATATAAAATTATTCATAATGATAGTAGGAGGCTTGGT
AGGTTTAAGAATAGTTTTTGCTGTACTTTCTATAGTGAATAGAGTTAGGCAGGGATATTCACCATTATCG
TTTCAGACCCACCTCCCAACCCCGAGGGGACCCATGCATTGCATCTCAATTAGTCAGCAACCAGGTGTGG
AAAGTCCCCAGGCTCCCCAGCAGGCAGAAGTATGCAAAGCATGCGTCTCAATTAGTCAGCAACCATAGTC
CCGCCCCTAACTCCGCCCATCCCGCCCCTAACTCCGCCCAGTTCCGCCCATTCTCCGCCCCATGGCTGAC
TAATTTTTTTTATTTATGCAGAGGCCGAGGCCGCCTCGGCCTCTGAGCTATTCCAGAAGTAGTGAGGAGG
CTTTTTTGGAGGCCTAGGCTTTTGCAAAAAGCTTTCTAGAGGTACCACCGGAGCTTACCATGACCGAGTA
CAAGCCCACGGTGCGCCTCGCCACCCGCGACGACGTCCCCAGGGCCGTACGCACCCTCGCCGCCGCGTTC
GCCGACTACCCCGCCACGCGCCACACCGTCGATCCGGACCGCCACATCGAGCGGGTCACCGAGCTGCAAG
AACTCTTCCTCACGCGCGTCGGGCTCGACATCGGCAAGGTGTGGGTCGCGGACGACGGCGCCGCCGTGGC
GGTCTGGACCACGCCGGAGAGCGTCGAAGCGGGGGCGGTGTTCGCCGAGATCGGCCCGCGCATGGCCGAG
TTGAGCGGTTCCCGGCTGGCCGCGCAGCAACAGATGGAAGGCCTCCTGGCGCCGCACCGGCCCAAGGAGC
CCGCGTGGTTCCTGGCCACCGTCGGCGTCTCGCCCGACCACCAGGGCAAGGGTCTGGGCAGCGCCGTCGT
GCTCCCCGGAGTGGAGGCGGCCGAGCGCGCCGGGGTGCCCGCCTTCCTGGAGACCTCCGCGCCCCGCAAC
CTCCCCTTCTACGAGCGGCTCGGCTTCACCGTCACCGCCGACGTCGAGGTGCCCGAAGGACCGCGCACCT
GGTGCATGACCCGCAAGCCCGGTGCCAGTTAACGAATTCTAGATCTTGAGACAAATGGCAGTATTCATCC
ACAATTTTAAAAGAAAAGGGGGGATTGGGGGGTACAGTGCAGGGGAAAGAATAGTAGACATAATAGCAAC
AGACATACAAACTAAAGAATTACAAAAACAAATTACAAAAATTCAAAATTTTCGGGTTTATTACAGGGAC
AGCAGAGATCCACTTTGGCGCCGGCTCGAGGCCTGCAGGTGCAAAGATGGATAAAGTTTTAAACAGAGAG
GAATCTTTGCAGCTAATGGACCTTCTAGGTCTTGAAAGGAGTGGGAATTGGCTCCGGTGCCCGTCAGTGG
GCAGAGCGCACATCGCCCACAGTCCCCGAGAAGTTGGGGGGAGGGGTCGGCAATTGAACCGGTGCCTAGA
GAAGGTGGCGCGGGGTAAACTGGGAAAGTGATGTCGTGTACTGGCTCCGCCTTTTTCCCGAGGGTGGGGG
AGAACCGTATATAAGTGCAGTAGTCGCCGTGAACGTTCTTTTTCGCAACGGGTTTGCCGCCAGAACACAG
GTAAGTGCCGTGTGTGGTTCCCGCGGGCCTGGCCTCTTTACGGGTTATGGCCCTTGCGTGCCTTGAATTA
CTTCCACCTGGCTGCAGTACGTGATTCTTGATCCCGAGCTTCGGGTTGGAAGTGGGTGGGAGAGTTCGAG
GCCTTGCGCTTAAGGAGCCCCTTCGCCTCGTGCTTGAGTTGAGGCCTGGCCTGGGCGCTGGGGCCGCCGC
GTGCGAATCTGGTGGCACCTTCGCGCCTGTCTCGCTGCTTTCGATAAGTCTCTAGCCATTTAAAATTTTT
GATGACCTGCTGCGACGCTTTTTTTCTGGCAAGATAGTCTTGTAAATGCGGGCCAAGATCTGCACACTGG
TATTTCGGTTTTTGGGGCCGCGGGCGGCGACGGGGCCCGTGCGTCCCAGCGCACATGTTCGGCGAGGCGG
GGCCTGCGAGCGCGGCCACCGAGAATCGGACGGGGGTAGTCTCAAGCTGGCCGGCCTGCTCTGGTGCCTG
GCCTCGCGCCGCCGTGTATCGCCCCGCCCTGGGCGGCAAGGCTGGCCCGGTCGGCACCAGTTGCGTGAGC
GGAAAGATGGCCGCTTCCCGGCCCTGCTGCAGGGAGCTCAAAATGGAGGACGCGGCGCTCGGGAGAGCGG
GCGGGTGAGTCACCCACACAAAGGAAAAGGGCCTTTCCGTCCTCAGCCGTCGCTTCATGTGACTCCACGG
AGTACCGGGCGCCGTCCAGGCACCTCGATTAGTTCTCGAGCTTTTGGAGTACGTCGTCTTTAGGTTGGGG
GGAGGGGTTTTATGCGATGGAGTTTCCCCACACTGAGTGGGTGGAGACTGAAGTTAGGCCAGCTTGGCAC
TTGATGTAATTCTCCTTGGAATTTGCCCTTTTTGAGTTTGGATCTTGGTTCATTCTCAAGCCTCAGACAG
TGGTTCAAAGTTTTTTTCTTCCATTTCAGGTGTCGTGAGGCTAGCACCGCCACCATGGTGCAGCAAACCA
ACAATGCCGAGAACACGGAAGCGCTGCTGGCCGGCGAGAGCTCGGACTCGGGCGCCGGCCTCGAGCTGGG
AATCGCCTCCTCCCCCACGCCCGGCTCCACCGCCTCCACGGGCGGCAAGGCCGACGACCCGAGCTGGTGC
AAGACCCCGAGTGGGCACATCAAGCGACCCATGAACGCCTTCATGGTGTGGTCGCAGATCGAGCGGCGCA
AGATCATGGAGCAGTCGCCCGACATGCACAACGCCGAGATCTCCAAGCGGCTGGGCAAACGCTGGAAGCT
GCTCAAAGACAGCGACAAGATCCCTTTCATTCGAGAGGCGGAGCGGCTGCGCCTCAAGCACATGGCTGAC
TACCCCGACTACAAGTACCGGCCCAGGAAGAAGGTGAAGTCCGGCAACGCCAACTCCAGCTCCTCGGCCG
CCGCCTCCTCCAAGCCGGGGGAGAAGGGAGACAAGGTCGGTGGCAGTGGCGGGGGCGGCCATGGGGGCGG
CGGCGGCGGCGGGAGCAGCAACGCGGGGGGAGGAGGCGGCGGTGCGAGTGGCGGCGGCGCCAACTCCAAA
CCGGCGCAGAAAAAGAGCTGCGGCTCCAAAGTGGCGGGCGGCGCGGGCGGTGGGGTTAGCAAACCGCACG
CCAAGCTCATCCTGGCAGGCGGCGGCGGCGGCGGGAAAGCAGCGGCTGCCGCCGCCGCCTCCTTCGCCGC
CGAACAGGCGGGGGCCGCCGCCCTGCTGCCCCTGGGCGCCGCCGCCGACCACCACTCGCTGTACAAGGCG
CGGACTCCCAGCGCCTCGGCCTCCGCCTCCTCGGCAGCCTCGGCCTCCGCAGCGCTCGCGGCCCCGGGCA
AGCACCTGGCGGAGAAGAAGGTGAAGCGCGTCTACCTGTTCGGCGGCCTGGGCACGTCGTCGTCGCCCGT
GGGCGGCGTGGGCGCGGGAGCCGACCCCAGCGACCCCCTGGGCCTGTACGAGGAGGAGGGCGCGGGCTGC
TCGCCCGACGCGCCCAGCCTGAGCGGCCGCAGCAGCGCCGCCTCGTCCCCCGCCGCCGGCCGCTCGCCCG
CCGACCACCGCGGCTACGCCAGCCTGCGCGCCGCCTCGCCCGCCCCGTCCAGCGCGCCCTCGCACGCGTC
CTCCTCGGCCTCGTCCCACTCCTCCTCTTCCTCCTCCTCGGGCTCCTCGTCCTCCGACGACGAGTTCGAA
GACGACCTGCTCGACCTGAACCCCAGCTCAAACTTTGAGAGCATGTCCCTGGGCAGCTTCAGTTCGTCGT
CGGCGCTCGACCGGGACCTGGATTTTAACTTCGAGCCCGGCTCCGGCTCGCACTTCGAGTTCCCGGACTA
CTGCACGCCCGAGGTGAGCGAGATGATCTCGGGAGACTGGCTCGAGTCCAGCATCTCCAACCTGGTTTTC
ACCTACTAGTAATGAACTAGTCCGTAACTTGAAAGTATTTCGATTTCTTGGCTTTATATATCTTGTGGAA
AGGACGACAGCAGTAACCAAACCGTGGCTAAACGCGTTAAGTCGACAATCAACCTCTGGATTACAAAATT
TGTGAAAGATTGACTGGTATTCTTAACTATGTTGCTCCTTTTACGCTATGTGGATACGCTGCTTTAATGC
CTTTGTATCATGCTATTGCTTCCCGTATGGCTTTCATTTTCTCCTCCTTGTATAAATCCTGGTTGCTGTC
TCTTTATGAGGAGTTGTGGCCCGTTGTCAGGCAACGTGGCGTGGTGTGCACTGTGTTTGCTGACGCAACC
CCCACTGGTTGGGGCATTGCCACCACCTGTCAGCTCCTTTCCGGGACTTTCGCTTTCCCCCTCCCTATTG
CCACGGCGGAACTCATCGCCGCCTGCCTTGCCCGCTGCTGGACAGGGGCTCGGCTGTTGGGCACTGACAA
TTCCGTGGTGTTGTCGGGGAAATCATCGTCCTTTCCTTGGCTGCTCGCCTGTGTTGCCACCTGGATTCTG
CGCGGGACGTCCTTCTGCTACGTCCCTTCGGCCCTCAATCCAGCGGACCTTCCTTCCCGCGGCCTGCTGC
CGGCTCTGCGGCCTCTTCCGCGTCTTCGCCTTCGCCCTCAGACGAGTCGGATCTCCCTTTGGGCCGCCTC
CCCGCGTCGACTTTAAGACCAATGACTTACAAGGCAGCTGTAGATCTTAGCCACTTTTTAAAAGAAAAGG
GGGGACTGGAAGGGCTAATTCACTCCCAACGAAGACAAGATCTGCTTTTTGCTTGTACTGGGTCTCTCTG
GTTAGACCAGATCTGAGCCTGGGAGCTCTCTGGCTAACTAGGGAACCCACTGCTTAAGCCTCAATAAAGC
TTGCCTTGAGTGCTTCAAGTAGTGTGTGCCCGTCTGTTGTGTGACTCTGGTAACTAGAGATCCCTCAGAC
CCTTTTAGTCAGTGTGGAAAATCTCTAGCAGTACGTATAGTAGTTCATGTCATCTTATTATTCAGTATTT
ATAACTTGCAAAGAAATGAATATCAGAGAGTGAGAGGAACTTGTTTATTGCAGCTTATAATGGTTACAAA
TAAAGCAATAGCATCACAAATTTCACAAATAAAGCATTTTTTTCACTGCATTCTAGTTGTGGTTTGTCCA
AACTCATCAATGTATCTTATCATGTCTGGCTCTAGCTATCCCGCCCCTAACTCCGCCCATCCCGCCCCTA
ACTCCGCCCAGTTCCGCCCATTCTCCGCCCCATGGCTGACTAATTTTTTTTATTTATGCAGAGGCCGAGG
CCGCCTCGGCCTCTGAGCTATTCCAGAAGTAGTGAGGAGGCTTTTTTGGAGGCCTAGGGACGTACCCAAT
TCGCCCTATAGTGAGTCGTATTACGCGCGCTCACTGGCCGTCGTTTTACAACGTCGTGACTGGGAAAACC
CTGGCGTTACCCAACTTAATCGCCTTGCAGCACATCCCCCTTTCGCCAGCTGGCGTAATAGCGAAGAGGC
CCGCACCGATCGCCCTTCCCAACAGTTGCGCAGCCTGAATGGCGAATGGG
[124 nt withheld, positions 7121-7244]
C
[91 nt withheld, positions 7246-7336]
A
[49 nt withheld, positions 7338-7386]
CCTTTGACGTTGGAGTCCACGTTCTTT
[37 nt withheld, positions 7414-7450]
ACCCTATCTCGGTCTATTCTTTTGATTTATAAGGGATTTTGCCGATTTCGGCCTATTGGTTAAAAAATGA
GCTGATTTAACAAAAATTTAACGCGAATTTTAACAAAATATTAACGCTTACAATTTAGGTGGCACTTTTC
GGGGAAATGTGCGCGGAACCCCTATTTGTTTATTTTTCTAAATACATTCAAATATGTATCCGCTCATGAG
ACAATAACCCTGATAAATGCTTCAATAATATTGAAAAAGGAAGAGTATGAGTATTCAACATTTCCGTGTC
GCCCTTATTCCCTTTTTTGCGGCATTTTGCCTTCCTGTTTTTGCTCACCCAGAAACGCTGGTGAAAGTAA
AAGATGCTGAAGATCAGTTGGGTGCACGAGTGGGTTACATCGAACTGGATCTCAACAGCGGTAAGATCCT
TGAGAGTTTTCGCCCCGAAGAACGTTTTCCAATGATGAGCACTTTTAAAGTTCTGCTATGTGGCGCGGTA
TTATCCCGTATTGACGCCGGGCAAGAGCAACTCGGTCGCCGCATACACTATTCTCAGAATGACTTGGTTG
AGTACTCACCAGTCACAGAAAAGCATCTTACGGATGGCATGACAGTAAGAGAATTATGCAGTGCTGCCAT
AACCATGAGTGATAACACTGCGGCCAACTTACTTCTGACAACGATCGGAGGACCGAAGGAGCTAACCGCT
TTTTTGCACAACATGGGGGATCATGTAACTCGCCTTGATCGTTGGGAACCGGAGCTGAATGAAGCCATAC
CAAACGACGAGCGTGACACCACGATGCCTGTAGCAATGGCAACAACGTTGCGCAAACTATTAACTGGCGA
ACTACTTACTCTAGCTTCCCGGCAACAATTAATAGACTGGATGGAGGCGGATAAAGTTGCAGGACCACTT
CTGCGCTCGGCCCTTCCGGCTGGCTGGTTTATTGCTGATAAATCTGGAGCCGGTGAGCGTGGGTCTCGCG
GTATCATTGCAGCACTGGGGCCAGATGGTAAGCCCTCCCGTATCGTAGTTATCTACACGACGGGGAGTCA
GGCAACTATGGATGAACGAAATAGACAGATCGCTGAGATAGGTGCCTCACTGATTAAGCATTGGTAACTG
TCAGACCAAGTTTACTCATATATACTTTAGATTGATTTAAAACTTCATTTTTAATTTAAAAGGATCTAGG
TGAAGATCCTTTTTGATAATCTCATGACCAAAATCCCTTAACGTGAGTTTTCGTTCCACTGAGCGTCAGA
CCCCGTAGAAAAGATCAAAGGATCTTCTTGAGATCCTTTTTTTCTGCGCGTAATCTGCTGCTTGCAAACA
AAAAAACCACCGCTACCAGCGGTGGTTTGTTTGCCGGATCAAGAGCTACCAACTCTTTTTCCGAAGGTAA
CTGGCTTCAGCAGAGCGCAGATACCAAATACTGTTCTTCTAGTGTAGCCGTAGTTAGGCCACCACTTCAA
GAACTCTGTAGCACCGCCTACATACCTCGCTCTGCTAATCCTGTTACCAGTGGCTGCTGCCAGTGGCGAT
AAGTCGTGTCTTACCGGGTTGGACTCAAGACGATAGTTACCGGATAAGGCGCAGCGGTCGGGCTGAACGG
GGGGTTCGTGCACACAGCCCAGCTTGGAGCGAACGACCTACACCGAACTGAGATACCTACAGCGTGAGCT
ATGAGAAAGCGCCACGCTTCCCGAAGGGAGAAAGGCGGACAGGTATCCGGTAAGCGGCAGGGTCGGAACA
GGAGAGCGCACGAGGGAGCTTCCAGGGGGAAACGCCTGGTATCTTTATAGTCCTGTCGGGTTTCGCCACC
TCTGACTTGAGCGTCGATTTTTGTGATGCTCGTCAGGGGGGCGGAGCCTATGGAAAAACGCCAGCAACGC
GGCCTTTTTACGGTTCCTGGCCTTTTGCTGGCCTTTTGCTCACATGTTCTTTCCTGCGTTATCCCCTGAT
TCTGTGGATAACCGTATTACCGCCTTTGAGTGAGCTGATACCGCTCGCCGCAGCCGAACGACCGAGCGCA
GCGAGTCAGTGAGCGAGGAAGCGGAAGAGCGCCCAATACGCAAACCGCCTCTCCCCGCGCGTTGGCCGAT
TCATTAATGCAGCTGGCACGACAGGTTTCCCGACTGGAAAGCGGGCAGTGAGCGCAACGCAATTAATGTG
AGTTAGCTCACTCATTAGGCACCCCAGGCTTTACACTTTATGCTTCCGGCTCGTATGTTGTGTGGAATTG
TGAGCGGATAACAATTTCACACAGGAAACAGCTATGACCATGATTACGCCAAGCGCGCAATTAACCCTCA
CTAAAGGGAACAAAAGCTGGAGCTGCAAGC
Features (pLannotate 1.2.2; 31 found; start..end, strand, type, name):
      5..231     +  promoter       RSV promoter: Rous sarcoma virus enhancer/promoter
    232..412     +  LTR            5' LTR (truncated): truncated 5' long terminal repeat (LTR) from HIV-1
    459..584     +  misc_feature   HIV-1 Ψ: packaging signal of human immunodeficiency virus type 1
    568..931     +  CDS            HIV-1 gag (fragment): gag protein from human immunodeficiency virus 1; gag
   1077..1310    +  misc_feature   RRE: The Rev response element (RRE) of HIV-1 allows for Rev-dependent mRNA export from the nucleus to the cytoplasm.
   1687..1713    +  CDS            Rev (fragment): human immunodeficiency virus 1 (HIV-1) Rev protein; rev; enhances nuclear export of unspliced and incompletely spliced viral mRNAs
   1720..1743    +  promoter       SV40 promoter (fragment): SV40 early promoter
   1744..1815    +  promoter       SV40 promoter (fragment): SV40 enhancer and early promoter
   1839..1974    +  rep_origin     SV40 ori: SV40 origin of replication
   2020..2616    +  CDS            PuroR (fragment): puromycin N-acetyltransferase; pac from Streptomyces; confers resistance to puromycin
   2665..2782    +  misc_feature   cPPT/CTS: central polypurine tract and central termination sequence of HIV-1
   2847..2913    +  CDS            small t antigen (fragment): SV40 (simian virus 40) small t antigen
   2920..4098    +  promoter       EF-1α promoter: strong constitutive promoter for human elongation factor EF-1α
   4115..5536    +  CDS            SOX4: SOX4_HUMAN - Experimental evidence at protein level: Swiss-Prot protein existence level 1. Transcriptional activator that binds with high affinity to the T-cell enhancer motif 5'-AACAAAG-3' motif (PubMed:30661772). Required for IL17A-producing Vgamma2-positive gamma-delta T-cell maturation and development, via binding to regulator loci of RORC to modulate expression (By similarity). From Homo sapiens (Human).
   5552..5605    +  promoter       U6 promoter (fragment): RNA polymerase III promoter for human U6 snRNA
   5647..6235    +  misc_feature   WPRE: woodchuck hepatitis virus posttranscriptional regulatory element
   6286..6305    +  misc_feature   cPPT/CTS (fragment): central polypurine tract and central termination sequence of HIV-1
   6307..6540    +  LTR            3' LTR (ΔU3): self-inactivating 3' long terminal repeat (LTR) from HIV-1
   6618..6739    +  polyA_signal   SV40 poly(A) signal: SV40 polyadenylation signal
   6779..6914    +  rep_origin     SV40 ori: SV40 origin of replication
   6935..6953    -  promoter       T7 promoter: promoter for bacteriophage T7 RNA polymerase
   6961..7116    +  CDS            lacZα (fragment): LacZα fragment of β-galactosidase; lacZ fragment
   7121..7549    +  rep_origin     f1 ori (sequence partly withheld): f1 bacteriophage origin of replication; arrow indicates direction of (+) strand synthesis
   7602..7706    +  promoter       AmpR promoter: bla
   7707..8567    +  CDS            AmpR: β-lactamase; bla; confers resistance to ampicillin, carbenicillin, and related antibiotics
   8738..9326    +  rep_origin     ori: high-copy-number ColE1/pMB1/pBR322/pUC origin of replication
   9509..9601    +  CDS            lacI (fragment): lac repressor; lacI; The lac repressor binds to the lac operator to inhibit transcription in E. coli. This inhibition can be relieved by adding lactose or isopropyl-β-D-thiogalactopyranoside (IPTG).
   9614..9635    +  protein_bind   CAP binding site: CAP binding activates transcription in the presence of cAMP. E. coli catabolite activator protein
   9650..9680    +  promoter       lac promoter: promoter for the E. coli lac operon
   9688..9704    +  protein_bind   lac operator: The lac repressor binds to the lac operator to inhibit transcription in E. coli. This inhibition can be relieved by adding lactose or isopropyl-β-D-thiogalactopyranoside (IPTG). lac repressor encoded by lacI
   9749..9767    +  promoter       T3 promoter: promoter for bacteriophage T3 RNA polymerase
