[The description below was written by a language model from this plasmid's Addgene catalogue record and pLannotate feature annotations shown in this document.]
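Description:
TFORF2538 is a third-generation, self-inactivating lentiviral expression plasmid built on the pLX_TRC317 backbone and carrying the human transcription factor SOX4 as its open reading frame. It belongs to a barcoded transcription factor ORF collection in which each construct pairs one ORF with a unique 24-bp barcode, so that the identity of the overexpressed factor can be read out in pooled screens. The feature table does not annotate the barcode itself. In bacteria the plasmid is maintained by a high-copy ColE1/pUC-type origin and selected through β-lactamase (ampicillin resistance). An f1 origin and remnants of a lac/lacZα cloning region with T7 and T3 promoters are also present in the backbone. The depositor notes that the plasmid can recombine, which is a common concern with LTR-containing vectors.

The viral genome is transcribed from an RSV promoter fused to a truncated HIV-1 5' LTR, followed by the Ψ packaging signal, a gag fragment and the Rev response element for Rev-dependent nuclear export. It ends in a ΔU3 3' LTR that disables the LTR promoter after integration, with an SV40 polyadenylation signal downstream. Within the genome, an SV40 early promoter/origin drives puromycin N-acetyltransferase for selection of transduced mammalian cells. A cPPT/CTS element follows this cassette and aids nuclear import of the viral genome. The strong constitutive EF-1α promoter then drives the SOX4 coding sequence, and a WPRE downstream enhances transcript stability and expression. A short U6 promoter fragment annotated between the ORF and WPRE appears to be residual sequence rather than a functional cassette. The construct is intended for stable SOX4 overexpression, for example in directed differentiation screens.
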