Addgene plasmid #144036: TFORF2538
Purpose: Lentiviral vector for overexpressing transcription factor ORFs with unique 24-bp barcodes. Barcodes facilitate identification of transcription factors in pooled screens.
Depositing lab: Feng Zhang. Depositing organization: Broad Institute. Publication: A transcription factor atlas of directed differentiation. Joung J, Ma S, Tay T, Geiger-Schuller KR, Kirchgatterer PC, Verdine VK, Guo B, Arias-Garcia MA, Allen WE, Singh A, Kuksenko O, Abudayyeh OO, Gootenberg JS, Fu Z, Macrae RK, Buenrostro JD, Regev A, Zhang F. Cell. 2023 Jan 5;186(1):209-229.e26. doi: 10.1016/j.cell.2022.11.026. PubMed 36608654.
Backbone
  Vector backbone: pLX_TRC317
  Backbone manufacturer: Broad Institute Genetic Perturbation Platform
  Backbone size w/o insert (bp): 8264
  Vector type: Mammalian Expression, Lentiviral
  Selectable markers: Puromycin
Growth in bacteria
  Bacterial resistance: Ampicillin, 100 μg/mL
  Growth temperature: 37°C
  Growth strain: NEB Stable
  Copy number: High Copy
Gene/Insert
  Gene/Insert name: SOX4
  Species: H. sapiens (human)
  Insert size (bp): 1526
  Entrez Gene: SOX4 (a.k.a. CSS10, EVI16)
  Promoter: EF1a
  Cloning method: Unknown
  Sequencing primers: 5′ GGGTGGAGACTGAAGTTAGGCCAG; 3′ CACATAGCGTAAAAGGAGCAACATAG
Terms and licenses: Academic/Nonprofit Terms; Industry Terms: Not Available to Industry
Depositor comments: NM_003107,ENST00000244745 . The transcription factor ORF portion of this plasmid was synthesized by Genewiz. Please test multiple small colonies in case of plasmid recombination. To make this collection available in a timely manner, a portion of this collection was not fully sequenced by Addgene. If an Addgene verified full plasmid sequence is not available, please contact us prior to placing an order to request the full sequence.
How to cite: TFORF2538 was a gift from Feng Zhang (Addgene plasmid # 144036 ; http://n2t.net/addgene:144036 ; RRID:Addgene_144036)
