>Addgene plasmid #144036 | TFORF2538 | depositor partial sequence | sequence record 284232 | Insert
ACCGCCACCATGGTGCAGCAAACCAACAATGCCGAGAACACGGAAGCGCTGCTGGCCGGCGAGAGCTCGG
ACTCGGGCGCCGGCCTCGAGCTGGGAATCGCCTCCTCCCCCACGCCCGGCTCCACCGCCTCCACGGGCGG
CAAGGCCGACGACCCGAGCTGGTGCAAGACCCCGAGTGGGCACATCAAGCGACCCATGAACGCCTTCATG
GTGTGGTCGCAGATCGAGCGGCGCAAGATCATGGAGCAGTCGCCCGACATGCACAACGCCGAGATCTCCA
AGCGGCTGGGCAAACGCTGGAAGCTGCTCAAAGACAGCGACAAGATCCCTTTCATTCGAGAGGCGGAGCG
GCTGCGCCTCAAGCACATGGCTGACTACCCCGACTACAAGTACCGGCCCAGGAAGAAGGTGAAGTCCGGC
AACGCCAACTCCAGCTCCTCGGCCGCCGCCTCCTCCAAGCCGGGGGAGAAGGGAGACAAGGTCGGTGGCA
GTGGCGGGGGCGGCCATGGGGGCGGCGGCGGCGGCGGGAGCAGCAACGCGGGGGGAGGAGGCGGCGGTGC
GAGTGGCGGCGGCGCCAACTCCAAACCGGCGCAGAAAAAGAGCTGCGGCTCCAAAGTGGCGGGCGGCGCG
GGCGGTGGGGTTAGCAAACCGCACGCCAAGCTCATCCTGGCAGGCGGCGGCGGCGGCGGGAAAGCAGCGG
CTGCCGCCGCCGCCTCCTTCGCCGCCGAACAGGCGGGGGCCGCCGCCCTGCTGCCCCTGGGCGCCGCCGC
CGACCACCACTCGCTGTACAAGGCGCGGACTCCCAGCGCCTCGGCCTCCGCCTCCTCGGCAGCCTCGGCC
TCCGCAGCGCTCGCGGCCCCGGGCAAGCACCTGGCGGAGAAGAAGGTGAAGCGCGTCTACCTGTTCGGCG
GCCTGGGCACGTCGTCGTCGCCCGTGGGCGGCGTGGGCGCGGGAGCCGACCCCAGCGACCCCCTGGGCCT
GTACGAGGAGGAGGGCGCGGGCTGCTCGCCCGACGCGCCCAGCCTGAGCGGCCGCAGCAGCGCCGCCTCG
TCCCCCGCCGCCGGCCGCTCGCCCGCCGACCACCGCGGCTACGCCAGCCTGCGCGCCGCCTCGCCCGCCC
CGTCCAGCGCGCCCTCGCACGCGTCCTCCTCGGCCTCGTCCCACTCCTCCTCTTCCTCCTCCTCGGGCTC
CTCGTCCTCCGACGACGAGTTCGAAGACGACCTGCTCGACCTGAACCCCAGCTCAAACTTTGAGAGCATG
TCCCTGGGCAGCTTCAGTTCGTCGTCGGCGCTCGACCGGGACCTGGATTTTAACTTCGAGCCCGGCTCCG
GCTCGCACTTCGAGTTCCCGGACTACTGCACGCCCGAGGTGAGCGAGATGATCTCGGGAGACTGGCTCGA
GTCCAGCATCTCCAACCTGGTTTTCACCTACTAGTAATGAACTAGTCCGTAACTTGAAAGTATTTCGATT
TCTTGGCTTTATATATCTTGTGGAAAGGACGACAGCAGTAACCAAACCGTGGCTAA
