>Addgene plasmid #144036 | TFORF2538 | depositor partial sequence | sequence record 284233 | Barcode
CAGCAGTAACCAAACCGTGGCTAA
